Addgene plasmid #22496: RFP-eNOS-NLS
Depositing lab: William Sessa. Depositing organization: Yale University. Publication: Nitric oxide synthase generates nitric oxide locally to regulate compartmentalized protein S-nitrosylation and protein trafficking. Iwakiri Y, Satoh A, Chatterjee S, Toomre DK, Chalouni CM, Fulton D, Groszmann RJ, Shah VH, Sessa WC. Proc Natl Acad Sci U S A. 2006 Dec 26. 103(52):19777-82. 10.1073/pnas.0605907103 PubMed 17170139.
Backbone
  Vector backbone: pcDNA3
  Backbone size w/o insert (bp): 5400
  Vector type: Mammalian Expression
Growth in bacteria
  Bacterial resistance: Ampicillin, 100 μg/mL
  Growth temperature: 37°C
  Growth strain: DH5alpha
  Copy number: High Copy
Gene/Insert
  Gene/Insert name: eNOS(G2A)-NLS
  Insert size (bp): 4900
  Tag / fusion protein: RFP (N terminal on insert)
  Cloning method: Restriction Enzyme; 5′ cloning site HindIII (not destroyed); 3′ cloning site XbaI (not destroyed)
  Sequencing primers: 5′ T7
Terms and licenses: Academic/Nonprofit Terms; Industry Terms: Not Available to Industry
How to cite: RFP-eNOS-NLS was a gift from William Sessa (Addgene plasmid # 22496 ; http://n2t.net/addgene:22496 ; RRID:Addgene_22496)
