[The description below was written by a language model from this plasmid's Addgene catalogue record.]
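Description:
RFP-eNOS-NLS is a mammalian expression plasmid built on the pcDNA3 backbone (about 5.4 kb without insert) and carrying an insert of roughly 4.9 kb cloned between HindIII and XbaI sites, both of which remain intact. It is maintained in E. coli as a high-copy plasmid under ampicillin selection. No feature table accompanies the record, so individual regulatory elements are not listed. pcDNA3 vectors generally drive the insert from the CMV immediate-early promoter, with a T7 promoter just upstream of the cloning site (consistent with the T7 sequencing primer noted here), and they usually carry a neomycin resistance cassette for selecting stable mammalian lines.

The payload is endothelial nitric oxide synthase (eNOS) bearing a G2A mutation, joined to a nuclear localization signal (NLS) and tagged at the N terminus with a red fluorescent protein. The record does not state the species of the eNOS sequence, which RFP variant is used, or the origin and exact position of the NLS, although the name suggests it follows eNOS. Glycine 2 is the N-myristoylation site of eNOS, so replacing it with alanine prevents the lipid modification that normally anchors the enzyme to Golgi and plasma membranes. With this native targeting removed, the added NLS should redirect the enzyme to the nucleus, and the RFP tag allows its location to be checked by fluorescence microscopy.

The associated publication concerns local nitric oxide generation and its control of compartmentalized protein S-nitrosylation and protein trafficking. This fits use of the construct to confine NO production to the nucleus and compare its effects with those of eNOS targeted to other subcellular sites.
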