>Addgene plasmid #22496 | RFP-eNOS-NLS | addgene partial sequence | sequence record 28470 | 22496 with BGH-rev
GGTGACACTATAGAATAGGGCCCTCTAGACTATACCTTTCTCTTCTTTTTTGGATCTACCTTTCTCTTCT
TTTTTGGATCTACCTTTCTCTTCTTTTTTGGATCGGGGCCGGGGGTGTCTGGGCCGGGCGGGTCGAAGGC
CCAGGGCACCGCGCCCCGCAGATGCCGCTCCTGCAGGGAAAAGCTCTGGGTACGTATACGGCTTGTCACC
TCCTGGGTGCGCAGCGTGAGGCCGAAAATGTCCTCGTGATAGCGTTGCTGATCCCGCAGCACGCCGATGA
CGTCGCCCGCCTCGTCCAGCTCCATGTCGCCCTCTGTCGCCAAGATGCGCTGCACCGTCTGCAGGACGCT
GGTTGCCATAGTGACATCGCCGCAGACAAACATGTGGCCCCGCTCGAGGCACAGCACGCGGTGCACCTCG
GCAGCCAGCTCGGTTCTCAGGATGTCCTGTACGTAGGTCTTGGGGCTGTCAGGTTCCCGGGAGAAGGCGG
TGAGGACGCGGCCAAACACCCCGCGCTCCTGGGCGTCCTGCACCTCGTCGCGGTAGAGATGGTCGAGTTG
GGAGCAGCGGCAGCCGAACACCAGGGTCATGGGGGCGGGCTGCAGCCCTTTGCTCTCAATGTCATGCAGC
CTCTCCTGCCAAAATCCCCGGAAGGGGGCGATGCCAGTGCCAGGGCCCACGAGGATG
