>Addgene plasmid #22496 | RFP-eNOS-NLS | addgene partial sequence | sequence record 28471 | 22496 with T7
CTCCGAGGACGTCATCAAGGAGTTCATGCGCTTCAAGGTGCGCATGGAGGGCTCCGTGAACGGCCACGAG
TTCGAGATCGAGGGCGAGGGCGAGGGCCGCCCCTACGAGGGCACCCAGACCGCCAAGCTGAAGGTGACCA
AGGGCGGCCCCCTGCCCTTCGCCTGGGACATCCTGTCCCCTCAGTTCCAGTACGGCTCCAAGGCCTACGT
GAAGCACCCCGCCGACATCCCCGACTACTTGAAGCTGTCCTTCCCCGAGGGCTTCAAGTGGGAGCGCGTG
ATGAACTTCGAGGACGGCGGCGTGGTGACCGTGACCCAGGACTCCTCCCTGCAGGACGGCGAGTTCATCT
ACAAGGTGAAGCTGCGCGGCACCAACTTCCCCTCCGACGGCCCCGTAATGCAGAAGAAGACCATGGGCTG
GGAGGCCTCCACCGAGCGGATGTACCCCGAGGACGGCGCCCTGAAGGGCGAGATCAAGATGAGGCTGAAG
CTGAAGGACGGCGGCCACTACGACGCCGAGGTCAAGACCACCTACATGGCCAAGAAGCCCGTGCAGCTGC
CCGGCGCCTACAAGACCGACATCAAGCTGGACATCACCTCCCACAACGAGGACTACACCATCGTGGAACA
GTACGAGCGCGCCGAGGGCCGCCTCTCCACCGGCGCCNCGGCCGCAAACN
